>Addgene plasmid #169272 | pcDNA5/FRT/TO - RBM28 E8 G>T minigene | addgene full sequence | sequence record 333100 | Addgene NGS Result
CGCTGAGTAGTGCGCGAGCAAAATTTAAGCTACAACAAGGCAAGGCTTGACCGACAATTGCATGAAGAAT
CTGCTTAGGGTTAGGCGTTTTGCGCTGCTTCGCGATGTACGGGCCAGATATACGCGTTGACATTGATTAT
TGACTAGTTATTAATAGTAATCAATTACGGGGTCATTAGTTCATAGCCCATATATGGAGTTCCGCGTTAC
ATAACTTACGGTAAATGGCCCGCCTGGCTGACCGCCCAACGACCCCCGCCCATTGACGTCAATAATGACG
TATGTTCCCATAGTAACGCCAATAGGGACTTTCCATTGACGTCAATGGGTGGAGTATTTACGGTAAACTG
CCCACTTGGCAGTACATCAAGTGTATCATATGCCAAGTACGCCCCCTATTGACGTCAATGACGGTAAATG
GCCCGCCTGGCATTATGCCCAGTACATGACCTTATGGGACTTTCCTACTTGGCAGTACATCTACGTATTA
GTCATCGCTATTACCATGGTGATGCGGTTTTGGCAGTACATCAATGGGCGTGGATAGCGGTTTGACTCAC
GGGGATTTCCAAGTCTCCACCCCATTGACGTCAATGGGAGTTTGTTTTGGCACCAAAATCAACGGGACTT
TCCAAAATGTCGTAACAACTCCGCCCCATTGACGCAAATGGGCGGTAGGCGTGTACGGTGGGAGGTCTAT
ATAAGCAGAGCTCTCCCTATCAGTGATAGAGATCTCCCTATCAGTGATAGAGATCGTCGACGAGCTCGTT
TAGTGAACCGTCAGATCGCCTGGAGACGCCATCCACGCTGTTTTGACCTCCATAGAAGACACCGGGACCG
ATCCAGCCTCCGGACTCTAGCGTTTAAACTTAAGCTTGGTACCGTGAGGAAAAGAGCCATGAATCTAAAC
ATCAGGAATCAGTTAAAAAGAAGGGCAGAGAGGAAGAGGATATGGAAGAGGAAGAAAACGATGATGATGA
CGATGATGATGATGAAGAAGATGGGGTTTTTGATGATGAAGATGAAGAGGAAGAGAATATAGAATCAAAG
GTGACCAAGCCTGTGCAAATTCAGAAGAGGTAAGCAGCTCATCCTGTTCTGAGACAGCAGAGGAAGATTC
AAGATTGTCTCCGAGAGGAAAAATTCTCCTTTTTCTGCCTGCATCATTGCAGAATTGACATGTGTAATGA
AATTGAATAGGCCCTCTGTCAGCCCACCTCCTTAGTTCTGATCTGTGCCATTGCAGAGCAGTCAAGAGAC
CAGCCCCTGCAAAAAGCAGTGATCATTCTGAGGAGGACAGTGACCTAGAGGAAAGCGATAGTATTGATGA
TGGAGAGGAACTGGCTCAGAGTGATACCAGCACTGAGGAGCAAGAGGATAAATGTTTGTTTGGATTTTCA
TAAATGTCTTTAGACTTTAAAAAAGTTACTGAAGTTACGGAAATGAGCATCAGTTCTGCTTAGATCTCTT
TTTAAATAGGACTCTAAGGTGTTCTATCAAATTTATGTTTAAATGCTGAAAAGGAAACCTTTATACTCCT
TTCTTCCAAAGGTTTTTTTGTTGTTTCCTTTTTGTTTGTTTTGTTTTTTAAGTGAGTTTTGGAGTGGTGT
TTGAGGGTTAAGATTCTTAGGGAATTGAAAACCTAGCTTAATGCTGAGGTTCTACCTCTCTCTGGATTGT
CCAACTTGATAGAATAACCAGGTAAACAGCATCTTATACAGATAATATAGATGAAACAGATGATATAACC
ATCTCAACATCAAGCTAGATTTTAAACAACTCCTTGGAGTTGAGATGGGGATAAAGAACTGTTTAGTCAG
TTTGGACTGACATAACAAAATACCATAAACTGGGTGGCTTAAACAGCAGAAACTTATTTTCTCACAGCTC
TAGAGGCTAGAAGTCCCAGGTGCCAGCTGATTCATTTTGGGTGCAGCTCTCTTCCTAGCTTGCAGACTGC
TGCCTTCTCGCTATGTGCTTGCATGGCCTTTTCTTTGTGGCTTGACGAGGGGAGAGAGAGAACAAGTAAC
AGTGAACTCTGGTCTCTCTTTTCTTATAAGCACAGCAATCCTATCAGATTAGGGCCCAACCTTAAGACCT
CATTTAGCTAGCCTCAGTTACCTCCCTAAAGTCTCTGTCTCCAAATACAATTATATTTGGGGTTAGGGCT
TCAATGTATGAATTTTGGGGGAACACAGTGCGTTCCATAACAAGGACCTCTTTGAACATGTTGTAAAACT
TTAGCCAATCCTTATTGCTACCTTTATTGAGAATAAATTCAACTTGTTTATTGAGGAAGGCAGGTCATTA
CAGAATGAGAAATGGCTAATAACTGGTTCTTTGATTTGTCTGGGTGGAGATTTTTATTTCAGCTGTTTTT
ATTCTGATTCCATTTCAGTAAGTCTGACATGTTGGTTTGACCATATAAGAAATCTGAGGAAATAAGCTTT
TTCTGTGAGGAGAGAATGGTATACACCTTAGAATCAAAGAAGCTTCTACACTGAAGGGACTCTGAGATCC
TGTATTCTACAACCCACAGTCAGCTGTCTCATGCCATTCTTTCACCTAAAAAACTTATAGGACAGATAAA
TGATAATGATAAAAAGTTAAAACACAACACAGAAGAGTGTAATACACAAAGTAGAAGTTTCTCACCAATC
CTAACAATTCCCTGAAGTAATCACTGTTGTTTCTTGTGCATCCTTCCAGATATTTTCTTTGTATGTATAA
GCTTATATGTCTGTTCTTGAAAACAAACAGTGAGTCTCCCTTATACCCAGATCCTCAGCTTCTTAGGGAA
CTTCCCCAGAGACAACCAAGGTTATTTGTTTCTTGTGTATCTATAGATATTTTAATACATTTATAAGCAA
AATGCACACATATACACACACATATACACATTCAAAATGTAGTGTATTTTATAATTTGTGTGTGATTGTA
TGTGTATGTTTTTTCCTCAAAGTTTCCTATGTCCTATACAGTATTTCCAGAAAGTTTACACTGTCATAGT
AGTATATGGAAATGTCTTTTTCCCATAACCTTACCACATTGGATTCCATCAGTCTTTTTGATTTTGCAAT
CTGTTGGTGAAAAATAGTATCTCATTTCTTGTGCTATGTTTTCTTTAATTAAGAGTGAGTTTGAACATCT
TTTCATATACTTAGCATGTCCTTTGTCTATTTTTATTTTTATTTATTTATTTTTTTTGAGACTTTGTTTC
GCTCTTGTCACCGTGGCTGGAGTGCAATGGCTCAATCTTGGCTCACTGCAACCTCCACCTCCCAGGTTCA
AGGGATTCTCCTGCCTCAGCCTCCTGAGTAGCTGGGACTATAGGTGCCTGCTACCACGCCTGGCTAATTT
TTGTATTTTTAGTAGAGACAGGGTTTTGCCATGTTGGCCAGGCTGGTCTCGAACTCCTGACCTCAGGTGA
TCAGCCCGCCTGGGCTTTTCAAAGTGGCATGAGCCACTGCGCCAGGCTTATCTTTATGTACTTAAGAAGT
TAGCTCTTTGTCATGTGGCTTACACTAATCTCTTTCAGTTTGTTGTTTTTCTTTTTACCTTAGCTGTGCA
AGTCTCAAACAAAAAGAAGAGGAAATTACCCTCTGATGTGAATGAAGGGAAAACTGTTTTTATCAGGCGG
CCGCTCGAGTCTAGAGGGCCCGTTTAAACCCGCTGATCAGCCTCGACTGTGCCTTCTAGTTGCCAGCCAT
CTGTTGTTTGCCCCTCCCCCGTGCCTTCCTTGACCCTGGAAGGTGCCACTCCCACTGTCCTTTCCTAATA
AAATGAGGAAATTGCATCGCATTGTCTGAGTAGGTGTCATTCTATTCTGGGGGGTGGGGTGGGGCAGGAC
AGCAAGGGGGAGGATTGGGAAGACAATAGCAGGCATGCTGGGGATGCGGTGGGCTCTATGGCTTCTGAGG
CGGAAAGAACCAGCTGGGGCTCTAGGGGGTATCCCC
[124 nt withheld, positions 3957-4080]
C
[91 nt withheld, positions 4082-4172]
AGGGTGATGGTTCACGTACCTAGAAGTTCCTATTCCGAAGTTCCTATTCTCTAGAAAGTATAGGAACTTC
CTTGGCCAAAAAGCCTGAACTCACCGCGACGTCTGTCGAGAAGTTTCTGATCGAAAAGTTCGACAGCGTC
TCCGACCTGATGCAGCTCTCGGAGGGCGAAGAATCTCGTGCTTTCAGCTTCGATGTAGGAGGGCGTGGAT
ATGTCCTGCGGGTAAATAGCTGCGCCGATGGTTTCTACAAAGATCGTTATGTTTATCGGCACTTTGCATC
GGCCGCGCTCCCGATTCCGGAAGTGCTTGACATTGGGGAATTCAGCGAGAGCCTGACCTATTGCATCTCC
CGCCGTGCACAGGGTGTCACGTTGCAAGACCTGCCTGAAACCGAACTGCCCGCTGTTCTGCAGCCGGTCG
CGGAGGCCATGGATGCGATCGCTGCGGCCGATCTTAGCCAGACGAGCGGGTTCGGCCCATTCGGACCGCA
AGGAATCGGTCAATACACTACATGGCGTGATTTCATATGCGCGATTGCTGATCCCCATGTGTATCACTGG
CAAACTGTGATGGACGACACCGTCAGTGCGTCCGTCGCGCAGGCTCTCGATGAGCTGATGCTTTGGGCCG
AGGACTGCCCCGAAGTCCGGCACCTCGTGCACGCGGATTTCGGCTCCAACAATGTCCTGACGGACAATGG
CCGCATAACAGCGGTCATTGACTGGAGCGAGGCGATGTTCGGGGATTCCCAATACGAGGTCGCCAACATC
TTCTTCTGGAGGCCGTGGTTGGCTTGTATGGAGCAGCAGACGCGCTACTTCGAGCGGAGGCATCCGGAGC
TTGCAGGATCGCCGCGGCTCCGGGCGTATATGCTCCGCATTGGTCTTGACCAACTCTATCAGAGCTTGGT
TGACGGCAATTTCGATGATGCAGCTTGGGCGCAGGGTCGATGCGACGCAATCGTCCGATCCGGAGCCGGG
ACTGTCGGGCGTACACAAATCGCCCGCAGAAGCGCGGCCGTCTGGACCGATGGCTGTGTAGAAGTACTCG
CCGATAGTGGAAACCGACGCCCCAGCACTCGTCCGAGGGCAAAGGAATAGCACGTACTACGAGATTTCGA
TTCCACCGCCGCCTTCTATGAAAGGTTGGGCTTCGGAATCGTTTTCCGGGACGCCGGCTGGATGATCCTC
CAGCGCGGGGATCTCATGCTGGAGTTCTTCGCCCACCCCAACTTGTTTATTGCAGCTTATAATGGTTACA
AATAAAGCAATAGCATCACAAATTTCACAAATAAAGCATTTTTTTCACTGCATTCTAGTTGTGGTTTGTC
CAAACTCATCAATGTATCTTATCATGTCTGTATACCGTCGACCTCTAGCTAGAGCTTGGCGTAATCATGG
TCATAGCTGTTTCCTGTGTGAAATTGTTATCCGCTCACAATTCCACACAACATACGAGCCGGAAGCATAA
AGTGTAAAGCCTGGGGTGCCTAATGAGTGAGCTAACTCACATTAATTGCGTTGCGCTCACTGCCCGCTTT
CCAGTCGGGAAACCTGTCGTGCCAGCTGCATTAATGAATCGGCCAACGCGCGGGGAGAGGCGGTTTGCGT
ATTGGGCGCTCTTCCGCTTCCTCGCTCACTGACTCGCTGCGCTCGGTCGTTCGGCTGCGGCGAGCGGTAT
CAGCTCACTCAAAGGCGGTAATACGGTTATCCACAGAATCAGGGGATAACGCAGGAAAGAACATGTGAGC
AAAAGGCCAGCAAAAGGCCAGGAACCGTAAAAAGGCCGCGTTGCTGGCGTTTTTCCATAGGCTCCGCCCC
CCTGACGAGCATCACAAAAATCGACGCTCAAGTCAGAGGTGGCGAAACCCGACAGGACTATAAAGATACC
AGGCGTTTCCCCCTGGAAGCTCCCTCGTGCGCTCTCCTGTTCCGACCCTGCCGCTTACCGGATACCTGTC
CGCCTTTCTCCCTTCGGGAAGCGTGGCGCTTTCTCATAGCTCACGCTGTAGGTATCTCAGTTCGGTGTAG
GTCGTTCGCTCCAAGCTGGGCTGTGTGCACGAACCCCCCGTTCAGCCCGACCGCTGCGCCTTATCCGGTA
ACTATCGTCTTGAGTCCAACCCGGTAAGACACGACTTATCGCCACTGGCAGCAGCCACTGGTAACAGGAT
TAGCAGAGCGAGGTATGTAGGCGGTGCTACAGAGTTCTTGAAGTGGTGGCCTAACTACGGCTACACTAGA
AGAACAGTATTTGGTATCTGCGCTCTGCTGAAGCCAGTTACCTTCGGAAAAAGAGTTGGTAGCTCTTGAT
CCGGCAAACAAACCACCGCTGGTAGCGGTGGTTTTTTTGTTTGCAAGCAGCAGATTACGCGCAGAAAAAA
AGGATCTCAAGAAGATCCTTTGATCTTTTCTACGGGGTCTGACGCTCAGTGGAACGAAAACTCACGTTAA
GGGATTTTGGTCATGAGATTATCAAAAAGGATCTTCACCTAGATCCTTTTAAATTAAAAATGAAGTTTTA
AATCAATCTAAAGTATATATGAGTAAACTTGGTCTGACAGTTACCAATGCTTAATCAGTGAGGCACCTAT
CTCAGCGATCTGTCTATTTCGTTCATCCATAGTTGCCTGACTCCCCGTCGTGTAGATAACTACGATACGG
GAGGGCTTACCATCTGGCCCCAGTGCTGCAATGATACCGCGAGACCCACGCTCACCGGCTCCAGATTTAT
CAGCAATAAACCAGCCAGCCGGAAGGGCCGAGCGCAGAAGTGGTCCTGCAACTTTATCCGCCTCCATCCA
GTCTATTAATTGTTGCCGGGAAGCTAGAGTAAGTAGTTCGCCAGTTAATAGTTTGCGCAACGTTGTTGCC
ATTGCTACAGGCATCGTGGTGTCACGCTCGTCGTTTGGTATGGCTTCATTCAGCTCCGGTTCCCAACGAT
CAAGGCGAGTTACATGATCCCCCATGTTGTGCAAAAAAGCGGTTAGCTCCTTCGGTCCTCCGATCGTTGT
CAGAAGTAAGTTGGCCGCAGTGTTATCACTCATGGTTATGGCAGCACTGCATAATTCTCTTACTGTCATG
CCATCCGTAAGATGCTTTTCTGTGACTGGTGAGTACTCAACCAAGTCATTCTGAGAATAGTGTATGCGGC
GACCGAGTTGCTCTTGCCCGGCGTCAATACGGGATAATACCGCGCCACATAGCAGAACTTTAAAAGTGCT
CATCATTGGAAAACGTTCTTCGGGGCGAAAACTCTCAAGGATCTTACCGCTGTTGAGATCCAGTTCGATG
TAACCCACTCGTGCACCCAACTGATCTTCAGCATCTTTTACTTTCACCAGCGTTTCTGGGTGAGCAAAAA
CAGGAAGGCAAAATGCCGCAAAAAAGGGAATAAGGGCGACACGGAAATGTTGAATACTCATACTCTTCCT
TTTTCAATATTATTGAAGCATTTATCAGGGTTATTGTCTCATGAGCGGATACATATTTGAATGTATTTAG
AAAAATAAACAAATAGGGGTTCCGCGCACATTTCCCCGAAAAGTGCCACCTGACGTCGACGGATCGGGAG
ATCTCCCGATCCCCTATGGTGCACTCTCAGTACAATCTGCTCTGATGCCGCATAGTTAAGCCAGTATCTG
CTCCCTGCTTGTGTGTTGGAGGT
Features (pLannotate 1.2.2; 24 found; start..end, strand, type, name):
    129..508     +  enhancer       CMV enhancer: human cytomegalovirus immediate early enhancer
    509..712     +  promoter       CMV promoter: human cytomegalovirus (CMV) immediate early promoter
    714..733     +  promoter       PLtetO-1 promoter (fragment): modified phage lambda PL promoter with tet operator sites (Lutz and Bujard, 1997)
    735..754     +  promoter       PLtetO-1 promoter (fragment): modified phage lambda PL promoter with tet operator sites (Lutz and Bujard, 1997)
    762..795     +  promoter       TRE3GV promoter (fragment): 3rd-generation Tet-responsive promoter that can be activated by binding of Tet-On® 3G, optimized for retroviral and lentiviral vectors
    886..1080    +  CDS            RBM28 (fragment): RBM28_HUMAN - Experimental evidence at protein level: Swiss-Prot protein existence level 1. Nucleolar component of the spliceosomal ribonucleoprotein complexes. From Homo sapiens (Human).
   1245..1382    +  CDS            RBM28 (fragment): RBM28_HUMAN - Experimental evidence at protein level: Swiss-Prot protein existence level 1. Nucleolar component of the spliceosomal ribonucleoprotein complexes. From Homo sapiens (Human).
   3225..3425    +  CDS            C9orf85 (fragment): CI085_HUMAN - Experimental evidence at protein level: Swiss-Prot protein existence level 1. From Homo sapiens (Human).
   3563..3637    +  CDS            RBM28 (fragment): RBM28_HUMAN - Experimental evidence at protein level: Swiss-Prot protein existence level 1. Nucleolar component of the spliceosomal ribonucleoprotein complexes. From Homo sapiens (Human).
   3687..3911    +  polyA_signal   bGH poly(A) signal: bovine growth hormone polyadenylation signal
   3915..3936    +  promoter       SV40 promoter (fragment): SV40 enhancer and early promoter
   3957..4190    +  rep_origin     f1 ori (fragment) (sequence partly withheld): f1 bacteriophage origin of replication; arrow indicates direction of (+) strand synthesis
   4195..4242    +  protein_bind   FRT: FLP-mediated recombination occurs in the 8-bp core sequence TCTAGAAA (Turan and Bode, 2011). FLP recombinase from the Saccharomyces cerevisiae 2μ plasmid
   4250..5272    +  CDS            HygR: aminoglycoside phosphotransferase from E. coli; aph(4)-Ia; confers resistance to hygromycin
   5282..5407    +  CDS            ble (fragment): BLE_KLEPN - Experimental evidence at protein level: Swiss-Prot protein existence level 1. Binding protein with a strong affinity to the bleomycin family of antibiotics. Binds to CL990; an antimitotic-antibiotic compound. From Klebsiella pneumoniae.
   5402..5523    +  polyA_signal   SV40 poly(A) signal: SV40 polyadenylation signal
   5596..5612    -  protein_bind   lac operator: The lac repressor binds to the lac operator to inhibit transcription in E. coli. This inhibition can be relieved by adding lactose or isopropyl-β-D-thiogalactopyranoside (IPTG). lac repressor encoded by lacI
   5620..5650    -  promoter       lac promoter: promoter for the E. coli lac operon
   5665..5686    -  protein_bind   CAP binding site: CAP binding activates transcription in the presence of cAMP. E. coli catabolite activator protein
   5699..5791    -  CDS            lacI (fragment): lac repressor; lacI; The lac repressor binds to the lac operator to inhibit transcription in E. coli. This inhibition can be relieved by adding lactose or isopropyl-β-D-thiogalactopyranoside (IPTG).
   5974..6562    -  rep_origin     ori: high-copy-number ColE1/pMB1/pBR322/pUC origin of replication
   6733..7593    -  CDS            AmpR: β-lactamase; bla; confers resistance to ampicillin, carbenicillin, and related antibiotics
   7594..7698    -  promoter       AmpR promoter: bla
   7757..7809    -  misc_feature   bom (fragment): basis of mobility region from pBR322
