[The description below was written by a language model from this plasmid's Addgene catalogue record and pLannotate feature annotations shown in this document.]
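Description:
pcDNA5/FRT/TO - RBM28 E8 G>T minigene is a 7.8 kb mammalian expression plasmid carrying a splicing reporter built from human RBM28 genomic sequence. It is maintained in E. coli through a high-copy ColE1/pUC-type origin and an ampicillin resistance gene. The backbone also contains an FRT site placed immediately upstream of a hygromycin resistance coding sequence followed by an SV40 poly(A) signal. In Flp-In-type systems this arrangement allows FLP-mediated integration at a genomic FRT site and hygromycin selection of the integrants. A partial f1 origin and lac promoter/operator remnants are ordinary backbone sequences.

The insert lies between the CMV enhancer/promoter and the bovine growth hormone polyadenylation signal. Short tet operator-like matches sit just downstream of the CMV promoter, consistent with the "TO" design. These would make transcription repressible in cells that express Tet repressor, while expression is constitutive in cells lacking it, in line with the stated purpose. Within the insert, the annotation detects three separate RBM28 coding fragments separated by unannotated stretches. That pattern fits a minigene in which exons are interrupted by intronic sequence, and the record notes that the material derives from a BAC clone and was assembled by Gibson cloning. A short hit to C9orf85 falls inside the largest unannotated interval and is probably an incidental similarity match rather than a designed element.

The minigene carries the c.946G>T substitution in exon 8. According to the associated publication title, biallelic RBM28 splicing variants cause the ribosomopathy ANE syndrome. The construct is therefore suited to expressing the variant pre-mRNA in cultured cells and examining how the change alters splicing. The record does not state the exact exon boundaries included in the minigene.
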