Addgene plasmid #169272: pcDNA5/FRT/TO - RBM28 E8 G>T minigene
Purpose: Mammalian vector for constitutive expression of RBM28 Exon 8 G>T minigene
Depositing lab: Susan Baserga. Depositing organization: Yale University. Publication: Biallelic splicing variants in the nucleolar 60S assembly factor RBM28 cause the ribosomopathy ANE syndrome. Bryant CJ, Lorea CF, de Almeida HL Jr, Weinert L, Vedolin L, Pinto E Vairo F, Baserga SJ. Proc Natl Acad Sci U S A. 2021 May 11;118(19). pii: 2017777118. doi: 10.1073/pnas.2017777118. PubMed 33941690.
Backbone
  Vector backbone: pcDNA5/FRT/TO
  Vector type: Mammalian Expression
  Selectable markers: Hygromycin
Growth in bacteria
  Bacterial resistance: Ampicillin, 100 μg/mL
  Growth temperature: 37°C
  Growth strain: DH5alpha
  Copy number: High Copy
Gene/Insert
  Gene/Insert name: RBM28 E8 G>T minigene
  Species: H. sapiens (human)
  Mutation: NM_018077.2:c.(946G>T)
  Entrez Gene: RBM28 (a.k.a. ANES, NOP4)
  Promoter: CMV
  Cloning method: Gibson Cloning
  Sequencing primers: 5′ ATAGAAGACACCGGGACCGA; 3′ GGCAAACAACAGATGGCTGG
Resource information
  A portion of this plasmid was derived from a plasmid made by: BAC clone RP11-640G20
Terms and licenses: Academic/Nonprofit Terms; Industry Terms: Not Available to Industry
How to cite: pcDNA5/FRT/TO - RBM28 E8 G>T minigene was a gift from Susan Baserga (Addgene plasmid # 169272 ; http://n2t.net/addgene:169272 ; RRID:Addgene_169272)
